>Addgene plasmid #202113 | pL0_AC-act1 | addgene full sequence | sequence record 405526 | Addgene NGS Result
ATCGAGCGCCATCTCGAACCGACGTTGCTGGCCGTACATTTGTACGGCTCCGCAGTGGATGGCGGCCTGA
AGCCACACAGTGATATTGATTTGCTGGTTACGGTGACCGTAAGGCTTGATGAAACAACGCGGCGAGCTTT
GATCAACGACCTTTTGGAAACTTCGGCTTCCCCTGGAGAGAGTGAGATTCTCCGCGCTGTAGAAGTCACC
ATTGTTGTGCACGACGACATCATTCCGTGGCGTTATCCAGCTAAGCGCGAACTGCAATTTGGAGAATGGC
AGCGCAATGACATTCTTGCTGGTATCTTCGAGCCAGCCACGATCGACATTGATCTGGCTATCTTGCTGAC
AAAAGCAAGAGAACATAGCGTTGCCTTGGTAGGTCCAGCGGCGGAGGAACTCTTTGATCCGGTTCCTGAA
CAGGATCTATTTGAGGCGCTAAATGAAACCTTAACGCTATGGAACTCGCCGCCCGACTGGGCTGGCGATG
AGCGAAATGTAGTGCTTACGTTGTCCCGCATTTGGTACAGCGCAGTAACCGGCAAAATCGCGCCGAAGGA
TGTCGCTGCCGACTGGGCAATGGAGCGCCTGCCGGCCCAGTATCAGCCCGTCATACTTGAAGCTAGACAG
GCTTATCTTGGACAAGAAGAAGATCGCTTGGCCTCGCGCGCAGATCAGTTGGAAGAATTTGTCCACTACG
TGAAAGGCGAGATCACCAAGGTAGTCGGCAAATAATAATCACCTAGAATGCATGACCAAAATCCCTTAAC
GTGAGTTTTCGTTCCACTGAGCGTCAGACCCCGTAGAAAAGATCAAAGGATCTTCTTGAGATCCTTTTTT
TCTGCGCGTAATCTGCTGCTTGCAAACAAAAAAACCACCGCTACCAGCGGTGGTTTGTTTGCCGGATCAA
GAGCTACCAACTCTTTTTCCGAAGGTAACTGGCTTCAGCAGAGCGCAGATACCAAATACTGTTCTTCTAG
TGTAGCCGTAGTTAGGCCACCACTTCAAGAACTCTGTAGCACCGCCTACATACCTCGCTCTGCTAATCCT
GTTACCAGTGGCTGCTGCCAGTGGCGATAAGTCGTGTCTTACCGGGTTGGACTCAAGACGATAGTTACCG
GATAAGGCGCAGCGGTCGGGCTGAACGGGGGGTTCGTGCACACAGCCCAGCTTGGAGCGAACGACCTACA
CCGAACTGAGATACCTACAGCGTGAGCTATGAGAAAGCGCCACGCTTCCCGAAGGGAGAAAGGCGGACAG
GTATCCGGTAAGCGGCAGGGTCGGAACAGGAGAGCGCACGAGGGAGCTTCCAGGGGGAAACGCCTGGTAT
CTTTATAGTCCTGTCGGGTTTCGCCACCTCTGACTTGAGCGTCGATTTTTGTGATGCTCGTCAGGGGGGC
GGAGCCTATGGAAAAACGCCAGCAACGCGGCCTTTTTACGGTTCCTTGCCTTTTGCTGGCCTTTTGCTCA
CATGTTCTTTCCTGCGTTATCCCCTGATTCTGTGGGTGGAAGGGCTCGGAGTTGTGGTAATCTATGTATC
CTGGTGGTCTCGCATTGATGGGATAGAGAGGTGTTGAAGAATACGGCGGTGTAAGGCGAAGGACAGGAAG
AACTTTCGCTTGGCAAGGCAAAAGTTACGTCACGGTAGATTTGTGAGGCTGCTGGTGCTGTCCAAAACGT
TGCGTTGGATCCTGCTTGGAATGACCGTTTTCGCAAATTTTGAAAGCTTCGGCGATGACCGCTAAAATGA
CCCTCTTTTGAAGAAACGATCCCCTTGTGGTCCCCGTCGTACTTCATGTACAGAATGCTACGTAAGCAAA
ACTTGGATTAGGCGGAAAAAGTGAGGCTGTCCGATCGTGGTTGAAATTGAGGATGGCGTTTCCATCCTTG
GAACACCATACTGACGACTGGAGAACTATTTACGTCCCGAAAACTATTTGCTCCAATTGAAGGCCAGTAT
GAACAATGGATACCTAAACCTTACAGAGTGAATCCCGTGCGAACTGTGTGGTAGAATCTCGTTAGCGCCA
ACACGTTTCCTGCGAAAAATAGTACGCTAGTAGAATTATAGAGATAGCTCATATTCAGACAAGGAAACAA
GACTGAAAAGATAGCCACGACAAAAAAGTTCATGTTGCAAGAGGTCGGGATGGATGCCAGAGTCGCCCTA
GTCTGTATGCTGAAATTAATTGTTTCACATGATATCTTTAAGTTCATTCTCGCAATTGCTGGTCTTGCTG
GAAAAGGCAGCAGAAAGAAAGGCGCATCATGGACAATGAATCTAACCCATTTATATTGGCTAGCTTATTT
TCATTGTACATTCATTGTTAACTCTTTTGCTTTCAACATTCCACTCTCATTGTTGACAGATTATTGTCAA
TATCCTGTCTATTCCACAATTGTTCACAAAGCCATATGGAAAAATATAAGCTGCTAGCTTGACACAGCTC
CGGAGCCCGATGTCAGCATCAAATATACTTTCGTCGACCTCCGGAGACCTGAGACGAGACGAGACAGCCT
GAGAATGGATGCGAGTAATGAGCTCGGCACAAAATCACCACTCGATACAGGCAGCCCATCAGTCCGGGAC
GGCGTCAGCGGGAGAGCCGTTGTAAGGCGGCAGACTTTGCTCATGTTACCGATGCTATTCGGAAGAACGG
CAACTAAGCTGCCGGGTTTGAAACACGGATGATCTCGCGGAGGGTAGCATGTTGATTGTAACGATGACAG
AGCGTTGCTGCCTGTGATCACCGCTCCTCTAGAGTCGACTTGCAGGCATGCAAGCTTAGCAAGCGAACCG
GAATTGCCAGCTGGGGCGCCCTCTGGTAAGGTTGGGAAGCCCTGCAAAGTAAACTGGATGGCTTTCTTGC
CGCCAAGGATCTGATGGCGCAGGGGATCAATATCTGATCAAGAGACAGGATGAGGATCGTTTCGCATGAG
GGAAGCGGTGATCGCCGAAGTATCGACTCAACTATCAGAGGTAGTTGGCGTC
Features (pLannotate 1.2.2; 4 found; start..end, strand, type, name):
    826..1414    +  rep_origin     ori: high-copy-number ColE1/pMB1/pBR322/pUC origin of replication
   2755..2787    +  misc_feature   MCS (fragment): pUC18/19 multiple cloning site
   2788..2904    +  CDS            tnpA (fragment): TN5P_ECOLX - Also known as tnp. Experimental evidence at protein level: Swiss-Prot protein existence level 1. Mediates transposition of transposon Tn5 by a 'cut and paste' mechanism. First, the monomeric transposase binds the 19 bp inverted DNA repeats flanking the transposon. Then, dimerization of the DNA- bound transposase creates a synaptic DNA complex. After nicking of the first DNA strand, excision of the transposon proceeds through a series of intermediates. The transposase then mediates the insertion of the transposon at a new site by strand transfer. The activity of the wild- type tran
   2936..732     +  CDS            aadA (across the origin): S3AD_ECOLX - Experimental evidence at protein level: Swiss-Prot protein existence level 1. Mediates bacterial resistance to the antibiotics streptomycin and spectinomycin. From Escherichia coli.
