[The description below was written by a language model from this plasmid's Addgene catalogue record and pLannotate feature annotations shown in this document.]
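Description:
pL0_AC-act1 is a Level 0 part plasmid from the universal Loop assembly system, a hierarchical synthetic-biology cloning scheme in which basic DNA parts are stored individually and then combined into transcription units. It is built on the pL0R backbone and is a small construct (about 3 kb in the sequenced record) maintained in E. coli at high copy through a ColE1/pUC-type origin of replication. Selection is by spectinomycin, conferred by the aadA aminoglycoside adenylyltransferase gene, which in this circular map spans the sequence numbering origin.

The payload is a 940 bp promoter fragment, unmutated, from the marine diatom Phaeodactylum tricornutum, recorded as the act1 promoter and corresponding to gene 29812. It was placed in the backbone by Gibson assembly and is flanked by the "A" and "C" overhangs, which define its position as the promoter part when it is released and joined in order with downstream parts (such as coding sequences and terminators) to make a Level 1 construct. The plasmid carries no coding sequence, reporter or terminator of its own and is a building block rather than an expression vector. Its evident use is to drive transgene expression in diatom-directed constructs, although the record states only its role in Level 1 assembly.

The automated feature table does not annotate the promoter insert itself, which presumably lies in the unannotated stretch between the origin and the remaining features. The table also reports a short pUC-type multiple cloning site fragment and a small fragment matching Tn5 transposase. These are most likely backbone remnants or similarity hits rather than functional elements.
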