Addgene plasmid #202113: pL0_AC-act1
Purpose: Level 0 plasmid containing the promoter from gene 29812 from Phaeodactylum tricornutum with AC overhangs used to build a level 1 construct.
Depositing lab: Christopher Dupont. Depositing organization: J. Craig Venter Institute (JCVI). Publication: Universal loop assembly: open, efficient and cross-kingdom DNA fabrication. Pollak B, Matute T, Nunez I, Cerda A, Lopez C, Vargas V, Kan A, Bielinski V, von Dassow P, Dupont CL, Federici F. Synth Biol (Oxf). 2020;5(1):ysaa001. doi: 10.1093/synbio/ysaa001. Epub 2020 Feb 5. PubMed 32161816.
Backbone
  Vector backbone: pL0R
  Vector type: Synthetic Biology
Growth in bacteria
  Bacterial resistance: Spectinomycin, 50 μg/mL
  Growth temperature: 37°C
  Growth strain: DH5alpha
  Copy number: High Copy
Gene/Insert
  Gene/Insert name: act1 promoter
  Species: Phaeodactylum tricornutum
  Insert size (bp): 940
  Mutation: None
  Cloning method: Gibson Cloning
How to cite: pL0_AC-act1 was a gift from Christopher Dupont (Addgene plasmid # 202113 ; http://n2t.net/addgene:202113 ; RRID:Addgene_202113)
